Addgene plasmid #72267: pCDH-CB
Purpose: (Empty Backbone) Express gene of interest under CB promoter
Depositing lab: Kazuhiro Oka. Depositing organization: Baylor College of Medicine.
Backbone
  Vector backbone: pCDH-CMV-MCS
  Backbone manufacturer: Systembio
  Backbone size (bp): 6677
  Modifications to backbone: ClaI/SalI fragment was replaced with CB promoter + MCS
  Vector type: Mammalian Expression, Lentiviral
  Promoter: chicken beta-actin + CMV enhancer
Growth in bacteria
  Bacterial resistance: Ampicillin, 100 μg/mL
  Growth temperature: 37°C
  Growth strain: NEB Stable
  Copy number: High Copy
Gene/Insert
  Cloning method: Restriction Enzyme
  Sequencing primers: 5′ CGGTGGTGGTGCAAATCAAA; 3′ CAACACCACGGAATTGTCAG
Terms and licenses: Academic/Nonprofit Terms; Industry Terms: Not Available to Industry
How to cite: pCDH-CB was a gift from Kazuhiro Oka (Addgene plasmid # 72267 ; http://n2t.net/addgene:72267 ; RRID:Addgene_72267)
