[The description below was written by a language model from this plasmid's Addgene catalogue record and the feature table of its GenBank file.]
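Description:
pCDH-CB is an empty lentiviral expression backbone derived from the commercial pCDH-CMV-MCS vector, in which a ClaI/SalI fragment was replaced by a CB promoter (chicken beta-actin promoter combined with the CMV enhancer) followed by a multiple cloning site. The 6,677 bp plasmid is intended for restriction-enzyme cloning of a gene of interest, which can then be expressed in mammalian cells either by direct transfection or after packaging into lentiviral particles. In bacteria it is maintained at high copy through a ColE1/pUC-type origin and selected with ampicillin via the beta-lactamase gene. The record lists a recombination-deficient strain for propagation, a common choice for plasmids carrying repeated LTR sequences.

The transfer cassette carries the usual HIV-1-derived elements: a truncated 5' LTR, the Psi packaging signal, the Rev response element for Rev-dependent nuclear export of the genomic RNA, and the cPPT/CTS, which aids nuclear import and transduction efficiency. The CB promoter and cloning site are not annotated in the feature table, but by position they should lie in the unannotated interval between the cPPT/CTS and a modified SV40 intron, which supplies splice donor and acceptor sites that can enhance expression. Downstream, a WPRE increases transcript stability and expression, and the U3-deleted 3' LTR makes the integrated provirus self-inactivating, so transgene expression depends on the internal CB promoter. An SV40 poly(A) signal and SV40 origin follow the 3' LTR. No mammalian selection marker or reporter is annotated, and the short gp41 peptide and Factor Xa site annotations are most likely incidental sequence matches within viral elements rather than functional parts.
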