LOCUS       Exported 6677 bp ds-DNA circular SYN 12-MAY-2021
DEFINITION  Express gene of interest under CB promoter.
ACCESSION   .
VERSION     .
KEYWORDS    pCDH-CB
SOURCE      synthetic DNA construct
  ORGANISM  synthetic DNA construct
REFERENCE   1 (bases 1 to 6677)
  TITLE     lenti vector
  JOURNAL   Unpublished
REFERENCE   2 (bases 1 to 6677)
  AUTHORS   .
  TITLE     Direct Submission
  JOURNAL   Exported May 12, 2021 from SnapGene Server 1.1.58
            http://www.snapgene.com
FEATURES             Location/Qualifiers
     source          1..6677
                     /organism="synthetic DNA construct"
                     /mol_type="other DNA"
     LTR             234..414
                     /label=5' LTR (truncated)
                     /note="truncated 5' long terminal repeat (LTR) from HIV-1"
     misc_feature    458..583
                     /label=HIV-1 Psi
                     /note="packaging signal of human immunodeficiency virus
                     type 1"
     misc_feature    1076..1309
                     /label=RRE
                     /note="The Rev response element (RRE) of HIV-1 allows for
                     Rev-dependent mRNA export from the nucleus to the
                     cytoplasm."
     CDS             1493..1537
                     /codon_start=1
                     /product="antigenic peptide corresponding to amino acids
                     655 to 669 of the HIV envelope protein gp41 (Lutje Hulsik
                     et al., 2013)"
                     /label=gp41 peptide
                     /note="recognized by the 2H10 single-chain llama nanobody"
                     /translation="KNEQELLELDKWASL"
     misc_feature    1798..1915
                     /label=cPPT/CTS
                     /note="central polypurine tract and central termination
                     sequence of HIV-1"
     intron          2567..2663
                     /label=SV40 intron
                     /note="modified SV40 intron with splice donor and acceptor
                     sites"
     misc_feature    2772..3360
                     /label=WPRE
                     /note="woodchuck hepatitis virus posttranscriptional
                     regulatory element"
     primer_bind     complement(2825..2845)
                     /label=WPRE-R
                     /note="WPRE, reverse primer"
     CDS             complement(3243..3254)
                     /codon_start=1
                     /product="Factor Xa recognition and cleavage site"
                     /label=Factor Xa site
                     /translation="IEGR"
     LTR             3434..3667
                     /label=3' LTR (Delta-U3)
                     /note="self-inactivating 3' long terminal repeat (LTR) from
                     HIV-1"
     polyA_signal    3739..3860
                     /label=SV40 poly(A) signal
                     /note="SV40 polyadenylation signal"
     primer_bind     complement(3776..3795)
                     /label=SV40pA-R
                     /note="SV40 polyA, reverse primer"
     primer_bind     3830..3849
                     /label=EBV-rev
                     /note="SV40 polyA terminator, reverse primer"
     rep_origin      3879..4014
                     /label=SV40 ori
                     /note="SV40 origin of replication"
     primer_bind     3941..3960
                     /label=SV40pro-F
                     /note="SV40 promoter/origin, forward primer"
     primer_bind     complement(4052..4068)
                     /label=M13 rev
                     /note="common sequencing primer, one of multiple similar
                     variants"
     primer_bind     complement(4052..4068)
                     /label=M13 Reverse
                     /note="In lacZ gene. Also called M13-rev"
     primer_bind     complement(4065..4087)
                     /label=M13/pUC Reverse
                     /note="In lacZ gene"
     protein_bind    4076..4092
                     /label=lac operator
                     /bound_moiety="lac repressor encoded by lacI"
                     /note="The lac repressor binds to the lac operator to
                     inhibit transcription in E. coli. This inhibition can be
                     relieved by adding lactose or
                     isopropyl-beta-D-thiogalactopyranoside (IPTG)."
     promoter        complement(4100..4130)
                     /label=lac promoter
                     /note="promoter for the E. coli lac operon"
     protein_bind    4145..4166
                     /label=CAP binding site
                     /bound_moiety="E. coli catabolite activator protein"
                     /note="CAP binding activates transcription in the presence
                     of cAMP."
     primer_bind     complement(4283..4300)
                     /label=L4440
                     /note="L4440 vector, forward primer"
     rep_origin      complement(4454..5042)
                     /direction=LEFT
                     /label=ori
                     /note="high-copy-number ColE1/pMB1/pBR322/pUC origin of
                     replication"
     primer_bind     complement(4534..4553)
                     /label=pBR322ori-F
                     /note="pBR322 origin, forward primer"
     CDS             complement(5213..6073)
                     /codon_start=1
                     /gene="bla"
                     /product="beta-lactamase"
                     /label=AmpR
                     /note="confers resistance to ampicillin, carbenicillin, and
                     related antibiotics"
                     /translation="MSIQHFRVALIPFFAAFCLPVFAHPETLVKVKDAEDQLGARVGYI
                     ELDLNSGKILESFRPEERFPMMSTFKVLLCGAVLSRIDAGQEQLGRRIHYSQNDLVEYS
                     PVTEKHLTDGMTVRELCSAAITMSDNTAANLLLTTIGGPKELTAFLHNMGDHVTRLDRW
                     EPELNEAIPNDERDTTMPVAMATTLRKLLTGELLTLASRQQLIDWMEADKVAGPLLRSA
                     LPAGWFIADKSGAGERGSRGIIAALGPDGKPSRIVVIYTTGSQATMDERNRQIAEIGAS
                     LIKHW"
     primer_bind     5836..5855
                     /label=Amp-R
                     /note="Ampicillin resistance gene, reverse primer"
     promoter        complement(6074..6178)
                     /gene="bla"
                     /label=AmpR promoter
     primer_bind     6246..6264
                     /label=pBRforEco
                     /note="pBR322 vectors, upsteam of EcoRI site, forward
                     primer"
     primer_bind     complement(6302..6324)
                     /label=pGEX 3'
                     /note="pGEX vectors, reverse primer"
     primer_bind     6424..6443
                     /label=pRS-marker
                     /note="pRS vectors, use to sequence yeast selectable
                     marker"
     primer_bind     6637..6659
                     /label=M13/pUC Forward
                     /note="In lacZ gene"
     primer_bind     6651..6668
                     /label=M13 Forward
                     /note="In lacZ gene. Also called M13-F20 or M13 (-21)
                     Forward"
     primer_bind     6652..6668
                     /label=M13 fwd
                     /note="common sequencing primer, one of multiple similar
                     variants"
ORIGIN
        1 acgcgtgtag tcttatgcaa tactcttgta gtcttgcaac atggtaacga tgagttagca
       61 acatgcctta caaggagaga aaaagcaccg tgcatgccga ttggtggaag taaggtggta
      121 cgatcgtgcc ttattaggaa ggcaacagac gggtctgaca tggattggac gaaccactga
      181 attgccgcat tgcagagata ttgtatttaa gtgcctagct cgatacaata aacgggtctc
      241 tctggttaga ccagatctga gcctgggagc tctctggcta actagggaac ccactgctta
      301 agcctcaata aagcttgcct tgagtgcttc aagtagtgtg tgcccgtctg ttgtgtgact
      361 ctggtaacta gagatccctc agaccctttt agtcagtgtg gaaaatctct agcagtggcg
      421 cccgaacagg gacctgaaag cgaaagggaa accagagctc tctcgacgca ggactcggct
      481 tgctgaagcg cgcacggcaa gaggcgaggg gcggcgactg gtgagtacgc caaaaatttt
      541 gactagcgga ggctagaagg agagagatgg gtgcgagagc gtcagtatta agcgggggag
      601 aattagatcg cgatgggaaa aaattcggtt aaggccaggg ggaaagaaaa aatataaatt
      661 aaaacatata gtatgggcaa gcagggagct agaacgattc gcagttaatc ctggcctgtt
      721 agaaacatca gaaggctgta gacaaatact gggacagcta caaccatccc ttcagacagg
      781 atcagaagaa cttagatcat tatataatac agtagcaacc ctctattgtg tgcatcaaag
      841 gatagagata aaagacacca aggaagcttt agacaagata gaggaagagc aaaacaaaag
      901 taagaccacc gcacagcaag cggccactga tcttcagacc tggaggagga gatatgaggg
      961 acaattggag aagtgaatta tataaatata aagtagtaaa aattgaacca ttaggagtag
     1021 cacccaccaa ggcaaagaga agagtggtgc agagagaaaa aagagcagtg ggaataggag
     1081 ctttgttcct tgggttcttg ggagcagcag gaagcactat gggcgcagcc tcaatgacgc
     1141 tgacggtaca ggccagacaa ttattgtctg gtatagtgca gcagcagaac aatttgctga
     1201 gggctattga ggcgcaacag catctgttgc aactcacagt ctggggcatc aagcagctcc
     1261 aggcaagaat cctggctgtg gaaagatacc taaaggatca acagctcctg gggatttggg
     1321 gttgctctgg aaaactcatt tgcaccactg ctgtgccttg gaatgctagt tggagtaata
     1381 aatctctgga acagattgga atcacacgac ctggatggag tgggacagag aaattaacaa
     1441 ttacacaagc ttaatacact ccttaattga agaatcgcaa aaccagcaag aaaagaatga
     1501 acaagaatta ttggaattag ataaatgggc aagtttgtgg aattggttta acataacaaa
     1561 ttggctgtgg tatataaaat tattcataat gatagtagga ggcttggtag gtttaagaat
     1621 agtttttgct gtactttcta tagtgaatag agttaggcag ggatattcac cattatcgtt
     1681 tcagacccac ctcccaaccc cgaggggacc cgacaggccc gaaggaatag aagaagaagg
     1741 tggagagaga gacagagaca gatccattcg attagtgaac ggatctcgac ggttaacttt
     1801 taaaagaaaa ggggggattg gggggtacag tgcaggggaa agaatagtag acataatagc
     1861 aacagacata caaactaaag aattacaaaa acaaattaca aaaattcaaa attttatcga
     1921 ttaattaagg tacctctggt cgttacataa cttacggtaa atggcccgcc tggctgaccg
     1981 cccaacgacc ccgcccattg acgtcaataa tgacgtatgt tcccatagta acgccaatag
     2041 ggactttcca ttgacgtcaa tgggtggagt atttacggta aactgcccac ttggcagtac
     2101 atcaagtgta tcatatgcca agtacgcccc ctattgacgt caatgacggt aaatggcccg
     2161 cctggcatta tgcccagtac atgaccttat gggactttcc tacttggcag tacatctact
     2221 cgaggccacg ttctgcttca ctctccccat ctcccccccc tccccacccc caattttgta
     2281 tttatttatt ttttaattat tttgtgcagc gatgggggcg gggggggggg gggggggggc
     2341 gcgcgccagg cggggcgggg cggggcgagg ggcggggcgg ggcgaggcgg agaggtgcgg
     2401 cggcagccaa tcagagcggc gcgctccgaa agtttccttt tatggcgagg cggcggcggc
     2461 ggcggcccta taaaaagcga agcgcgcggc gggcgggagc gggatcagcc accgcggtgg
     2521 cggccctaga gtcgatcgag gaactgaaaa accagaaagt taactggtaa gtttagtctt
     2581 tttgtctttt atttcaggtc cccgatccgg tggtggtgca aatcaaagaa ctgctcctca
     2641 gtggatgttg cctttacttc taggcctgta cggaagtgtt acttctgctc taaaagctgc
     2701 ggaattgtac ccgcggccga tccaccggtc gggatccgct agcgtttaaa cgcggccgcg
     2761 aattcgtcga caatcaacct ctggattaca aaatttgtga aagattgact ggtattctta
     2821 actatgttgc tccttttacg ctatgtggat acgctgcttt aatgcctttg tatcatgcta
     2881 ttgcttcccg tatggctttc attttctcct ccttgtataa atcctggttg ctgtctcttt
     2941 atgaggagtt gtggcccgtt gtcaggcaac gtggcgtggt gtgcactgtg tttgctgacg
     3001 caacccccac tggttggggc attgccacca cctgtcagct cctttccggg actttcgctt
     3061 tccccctccc tattgccacg gcggaactca tcgccgcctg ccttgcccgc tgctggacag
     3121 gggctcggct gttgggcact gacaattccg tggtgttgtc ggggaaatca tcgtcctttc
     3181 cttggctgct cgcctgtgtt gccacctgga ttctgcgcgg gacgtccttc tgctacgtcc
     3241 cttcggccct caatccagcg gaccttcctt cccgcggcct gctgccggct ctgcggcctc
     3301 ttccgcgtct tcgccttcgc cctcagacga gtcggatctc cctttgggcc gcctccccgc
     3361 ctggtacctt taagaccaat gacttacaag gcagctgtag atcttagcca ctttttaaaa
     3421 gaaaaggggg gactggaagg gctaattcac tcccaacgaa aataagatct gctttttgct
     3481 tgtactgggt ctctctggtt agaccagatc tgagcctggg agctctctgg ctaactaggg
     3541 aacccactgc ttaagcctca ataaagcttg ccttgagtgc ttcaagtagt gtgtgcccgt
     3601 ctgttgtgtg actctggtaa ctagagatcc ctcagaccct tttagtcagt gtggaaaatc
     3661 tctagcagta gtagttcatg tcatcttatt attcagtatt tataacttgc aaagaaatga
     3721 atatcagaga gtgagaggaa cttgtttatt gcagcttata atggttacaa ataaagcaat
     3781 agcatcacaa atttcacaaa taaagcattt ttttcactgc attctagttg tggtttgtcc
     3841 aaactcatca atgtatctta tcatgtctgg ctctagctat cccgccccta actccgccca
     3901 gttccgccca ttctccgccc catggctgac taattttttt tatttatgca gaggccgagg
     3961 ccgcctcggc ctctgagcta ttccagaagt agtgaggagg cttttttgga ggcctagact
     4021 tttgcagaga cggcccaaat tcgtaatcat ggtcatagct gtttcctgtg tgaaattgtt
     4081 atccgctcac aattccacac aacatacgag ccggaagcat aaagtgtaaa gcctggggtg
     4141 cctaatgagt gagctaactc acattaattg cgttgcgctc actgcccgct ttccagtcgg
     4201 gaaacctgtc gtgccagctg cattaatgaa tcggccaacg cgcggggaga ggcggtttgc
     4261 gtattgggcg ctcttccgct tcctcgctca ctgactcgct gcgctcggtc gttcggctgc
     4321 ggcgagcggt atcagctcac tcaaaggcgg taatacggtt atccacagaa tcaggggata
     4381 acgcaggaaa gaacatgtga gcaaaaggcc agcaaaaggc caggaaccgt aaaaaggccg
     4441 cgttgctggc gtttttccat aggctccgcc cccctgacga gcatcacaaa aatcgacgct
     4501 caagtcagag gtggcgaaac ccgacaggac tataaagata ccaggcgttt ccccctggaa
     4561 gctccctcgt gcgctctcct gttccgaccc tgccgcttac cggatacctg tccgcctttc
     4621 tcccttcggg aagcgtggcg ctttctcata gctcacgctg taggtatctc agttcggtgt
     4681 aggtcgttcg ctccaagctg ggctgtgtgc acgaaccccc cgttcagccc gaccgctgcg
     4741 ccttatccgg taactatcgt cttgagtcca acccggtaag acacgactta tcgccactgg
     4801 cagcagccac tggtaacagg attagcagag cgaggtatgt aggcggtgct acagagttct
     4861 tgaagtggtg gcctaactac ggctacacta gaaggacagt atttggtatc tgcgctctgc
     4921 tgaagccagt taccttcgga aaaagagttg gtagctcttg atccggcaaa caaaccaccg
     4981 ctggtagcgg tggttttttt gtttgcaagc agcagattac gcgcagaaaa aaaggatctc
     5041 aagaagatcc tttgatcttt tctacggggt ctgacgctca gtggaacgaa aactcacgtt
     5101 aagggatttt ggtcatgaga ttatcaaaaa ggatcttcac ctagatcctt ttaaattaaa
     5161 aatgaagttt taaatcaatc taaagtatat atgagtaaac ttggtctgac agttaccaat
     5221 gcttaatcag tgaggcacct atctcagcga tctgtctatt tcgttcatcc atagttgcct
     5281 gactccccgt cgtgtagata actacgatac gggagggctt accatctggc cccagtgctg
     5341 caatgatacc gcgagaccca cgctcaccgg ctccagattt atcagcaata aaccagccag
     5401 ccggaagggc cgagcgcaga agtggtcctg caactttatc cgcctccatc cagtctatta
     5461 attgttgccg ggaagctaga gtaagtagtt cgccagttaa tagtttgcgc aacgttgttg
     5521 ccattgctac aggcatcgtg gtgtcacgct cgtcgtttgg tatggcttca ttcagctccg
     5581 gttcccaacg atcaaggcga gttacatgat cccccatgtt gtgcaaaaaa gcggttagct
     5641 ccttcggtcc tccgatcgtt gtcagaagta agttggccgc agtgttatca ctcatggtta
     5701 tggcagcact gcataattct cttactgtca tgccatccgt aagatgcttt tctgtgactg
     5761 gtgagtactc aaccaagtca ttctgagaat agtgtatgcg gcgaccgagt tgctcttgcc
     5821 cggcgtcaat acgggataat accgcgccac atagcagaac tttaaaagtg ctcatcattg
     5881 gaaaacgttc ttcggggcga aaactctcaa ggatcttacc gctgttgaga tccagttcga
     5941 tgtaacccac tcgtgcaccc aactgatctt cagcatcttt tactttcacc agcgtttctg
     6001 ggtgagcaaa aacaggaagg caaaatgccg caaaaaaggg aataagggcg acacggaaat
     6061 gttgaatact catactcttc ctttttcaat attattgaag catttatcag ggttattgtc
     6121 tcatgagcgg atacatattt gaatgtattt agaaaaataa acaaataggg gttccgcgca
     6181 catttccccg aaaagtgcca cctgacgtct aagaaaccat tattatcatg acattaacct
     6241 ataaaaatag gcgtatcacg aggccctttc gtctcgcgcg tttcggtgat gacggtgaaa
     6301 acctctgaca catgcagctc ccggagacgg tcacagcttg tctgtaagcg gatgccggga
     6361 gcagacaagc ccgtcagggc gcgtcagcgg gtgttggcgg gtgtcggggc tggcttaact
     6421 atgcggcatc agagcagatt gtactgagag tgcaccatat gcggtgtgaa ataccgcaca
     6481 gatgcgtaag gagaaaatac cgcatcaggc gccattcgcc attcaggctg cgcaactgtt
     6541 gggaagggcg atcggtgcgg gcctcttcgc tattacgcca gctggcgaaa gggggatgtg
     6601 ctgcaaggcg attaagttgg gtaacgccag ggttttccca gtcacgacgt tgtaaaacga
     6661 cggccagtgc caagctg
//
