>Addgene plasmid #72267 | pCDH-CB | addgene partial sequence | sequence record 134569 | WPRE-R 5'-CATAGCGTAAAAGGAGCAACA-3'
ATCCAGAGGTTGATTGTCGACGAATTCGCGGCCGCGTTTAAACGCTAGCGGATCCCGACCGGTGGATCGG
CCGCGGGTACAATTCCGCAGCTTTTAGAGCAGAAGTAACACTTCCGTACAGGCCTAGAAGTAAAGGCAAC
ATCCACTGAGGAGCAGTTCTTTGATTTGCACCACCACCGGATCGGGGACCTGAAATAAAAGACAAAAAGA
CTAAACTTACCAGTTAACTTTCTGGTTTTTCAGTTCCTCGATCGACTCTAGGGCCGCCACCGCGGTGGCT
GATCCCGCTCCCGCCCGCCGCGCGCTTCGCTTTTTATAGGGCCGCCGCCGCCGCCGCCTCGCCATAAAAG
GAAACTTTCGGAGCGCGCCGCTCTGATTGGCTGCCGCCGCACCTCTCCGCCTCGCCCCGCC
