>Addgene plasmid #72267 | pCDH-CB | addgene partial sequence | sequence record 134570 | pcDL-F 5'-GTTGCCTTTACTTCTAGGCCT-3'
AACCTCTGGATTACAAAATTTGTGAAAGATTGACTGGTATTCTTAACTATGTTGCTCCTTTTACGCTATG
TGGATACGCTGCTTTAATGCCTTTGTATCATGCTATTGCTTCCCGTATGGCTTTCATTTTCTCCTCCTTG
TATAAATCCTGGTTGCTGTCTCTTTATGAGGAGTTGTGGCCCGTTGTCAGGCAACGTGGCGTGGTGTGCA
CTGTGTTTGCTGACGCAACCCCCACTGGTTGGGGCATTGCCACCACCTGTCAGCTCCTTTCCGGGACTTT
CGCTTTCCCCCTCCCTATTGCCACGGCGGAACTCATCGCCGCCTGCCTTGCCCGCTGCTGGACAGGGGCT
CGGCTGTTGGGCACTGACAATTCCGTGGTGTTGTCGGGGAAATCATCGTCCTTTCCTTGGCTGCTCGCCT
GTGTTGCCACCTGGATTCTGCGCGGGACGTCCTTCTGCTACGTCCCTTCGGCCCTCAATCCAGCGGACCT
TCCTTCCC
